Addgene plasmid #72127: Plxnb1(S)-Fc-His
Purpose: Expresses the N-terminal extracellular region of the PlexinB1 protein following proteolytic cleavage (ie, short), C-terminally fused to the Fc region of human IgG1 + 6X histidine tag.
Depositing lab: Woj Wojtowicz. Depositing organization: University of California, Berkeley. Publication: An extracellular biochemical screen reveals that FLRTs and Unc5s mediate neuronal subtype recognition in the retina. Visser JJ, Cheng Y, Perry SC, Chastain AB, Parsa B, Masri SS, Ray TA, Kay JN, Wojtowicz WM. Elife. 2015 Dec 3;4. pii: e08149. doi: 10.7554/eLife.08149. PubMed 26633812.
Backbone
  Vector backbone: pCMVi-SV40ori
  Vector type: Mammalian Expression
Growth in bacteria
  Bacterial resistance: Ampicillin, 100 μg/mL
  Growth temperature: 37°C
  Growth strain: DH5alpha
  Copy number: High Copy
Gene/Insert
  Gene/Insert name: Plxnb1 (alt names: Plexin B1; NCBI gene ID 235611; Reference sequence NM_172775.2)
  Species: M. musculus (mouse)
  Insert size (bp): 3891
  Entrez Gene: Plxnb1 (a.k.a. 2900002G15Rik, AU042020, mKIAA0407)
  Promoter: CMV
  Tag / fusion protein: Fc-His (C terminal on backbone)
  Cloning method: Restriction Enzyme; 5′ cloning site NotI (not destroyed); 3′ cloning site AscI (not destroyed)
  Sequencing primers: 5′ GTCAGAGGTAACTCCCGTTGC; 3′ ATCATGAGGGTGTCCTTG
Terms and licenses: Academic/Nonprofit Terms; Industry Terms: Not Available to Industry
Depositor comments: Addgene Sanger sequencing found V114I compared to NM_172775.2.
How to cite: Plxnb1(S)-Fc-His was a gift from Woj Wojtowicz (Addgene plasmid # 72127 ; http://n2t.net/addgene:72127 ; RRID:Addgene_72127)
