[The description below was written by a language model from this plasmid's Addgene catalogue record and pLannotate feature annotations shown in this document.]
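Description:
Plxnb1(S)-Fc-His is a 9.6 kb mammalian expression plasmid built on the pCMVi-SV40ori backbone and designed to produce a soluble, tagged ectodomain fragment of mouse Plexin B1. It is propagated in E. coli through a high-copy ColE1/pUC-type origin with ampicillin selection (β-lactamase under its own promoter). The backbone also carries an f1 phage origin and remnants of rop, bom and lacZα that are fragments with no evident functional role. An SV40 enhancer/early promoter region is present, which, in line with the backbone name, contains the SV40 origin and can support episomal amplification in cells expressing large T antigen.

The expression cassette consists of the human CMV immediate-early enhancer and promoter followed by CMV intron A, which generally boosts transcript processing and expression. Next comes the roughly 3.9 kb Plxnb1 insert, cloned between NotI and AscI sites that remain intact. The insert encodes the N-terminal extracellular portion of Plexin B1 corresponding to the product left after proteolytic cleavage, hence the "short" (S) designation. It is fused in frame at its C terminus to the Fc region of human IgG1 and a 6xHis tag supplied by the backbone, and the cassette ends with an SV40 polyadenylation signal. The His tag is listed in the catalogue record but is not separately annotated in the feature table. Sequencing found a V114I substitution relative to the mouse reference transcript.

The Fc portion dimerises the ectodomain and, like the His tag, allows capture, purification or detection of the protein. The associated work used such reagents in an extracellular biochemical binding screen for cell-surface recognition proteins in the retina. Plexin B1 itself is annotated as a receptor for the semaphorin SEMA4D.
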