Features (pLannotate 1.2.2; 14 found; start..end, strand, type, name):
     25..408     +  enhancer       CMV enhancer: human cytomegalovirus immediate early enhancer
    410..609     +  promoter       CMV promoter: human cytomegalovirus (CMV) immediate early promoter
    748..1573    +  intron         CMV intron A: human cytomegalovirus intron A (Chapman et al., 1991)
   1610..5536    +  CDS            Plxnb1 (fragment): PLXB1_MOUSE - Also known as Kiaa0407. Experimental evidence at protein level: Swiss-Prot protein existence level 1. Receptor for SEMA4D (PubMed:19788569). Plays a role in GABAergic synapse development (PubMed:23699507, PubMed:29981480). Mediates SEMA4A- and SEMA4D-dependent inhibitory synapse development (PubMed:23699507, PubMed:29981480). Plays a role in RHOA activation and subsequent changes of the actin cytoskeleton (By similarity). Plays a role in axon guidance, invasive growth and cell migration (By similarity). From Mus musculus (Mouse).
   5510..6190    +  CDS            IGHG1 (fragment): IGHG1_HUMAN - Experimental evidence at protein level: Swiss-Prot protein existence level 1. Constant region of immunoglobulin heavy chains. Immunoglobulins, also known as antibodies, are membrane-bound or secreted glycoproteins produced by B lymphocytes. In the recognition phase of humoral immunity, the membrane-bound immunoglobulins serve as receptors which, upon binding of a specific antigen, trigger the clonal expansion and differentiation of B lymphocytes into immunoglobulins- secreting plasma cells. Secreted immunoglobulins mediate the effector phase of humoral immunity, which results in
   6240..6361    +  polyA_signal   SV40 poly(A) signal: SV40 polyadenylation signal
   6570..7158    -  rep_origin     ori: high-copy-number ColE1/pMB1/pBR322/pUC origin of replication
   7329..8189    -  CDS            AmpR: β-lactamase; bla; confers resistance to ampicillin, carbenicillin, and related antibiotics
   8190..8294    -  promoter       AmpR promoter: bla
   8389..8424    +  CDS            rop (fragment): Rop protein, which maintains plasmids at low copy number; rop
   8447..8777    +  promoter       SV40 promoter: SV40 enhancer and early promoter
   8900..8999    +  misc_feature   bom (fragment): basis of mobility region from pBR322
   9027..9455    -  rep_origin     f1 ori (sequence partly withheld): f1 bacteriophage origin of replication; arrow indicates direction of (+) strand synthesis
   9459..9616    -  CDS            lacZα (fragment): LacZα fragment of β-galactosidase; lacZ fragment
>Addgene plasmid #72127 | Plxnb1(S)-Fc-His | depositor full sequence | sequence record 139906 | Full sequence
GTCGAGGTCTCGACGGTATCGATTGACATTGATTATTGACTAGCTAGTTATTAATAGTAATCAATTACGG
GGTCATTAGTTCATAGCCCATATATGGAGTTCCGCGTTACATAACTTACGGTAAATGGCCCGCCTGGCTG
ACCGCCCAACGACCCCCGCCCATTGACGTCAATAATGACGTATGTTCCCATAGTAACGCCAATAGGGACT
TTCCATTGACGTCAATGGGTGGAGTATTTACGGTAAACTGCCCACTTGGCAGTACATCAAGTGTATCATA
TGCCAAGTCCGCCCCCTATTGACGTCAATGACGGTAAATGGCCCGCCTGGCATTATGCCCAGTACATGAC
CTTACGGGACTTTCCTACTTGGCAGTACATCTACGTATTAGTCATCGCTATTACCATGGTGATGCGGTTT
TGGCAGTACACCAATGGGCGTGGATAGCGGTTTGACTCACGGGGATTTCCAAGTCTCCACCCCATTGACG
TCAATGGGAGTTTGTTTTGGCACCAAAATCAACGGGACTTTCCAAAATGTCGTAATAACCCCGCCCCGTT
GACGCAAATGGGCGGTAGGCGTGTACGGTGGGAGGTCTATATAAGCAGAGCTCGTTTAGTGAACCGTCAG
ATCGCCTGGAGACGCCATCCACGCTGTTTTGACCTCCATAGAAGACACCGGGACCGATCCAGCCTCCGCG
GCCGGGAACGGTGCATTGGAACGCGGATTCCCCGTGCCAAGAGTGACGTAAGTACCGCCTATAGACTCTA
TAGGCACACCCCTTTGGCTCTTATGCATGCTATACTGTTTTTGGCTTGGGGCCTATACACCCCCGCTTCC
ATATGCTATAGGTGATGGTATAGCTTAGCCTATAGGTGTGGGTTATTGACCATTATTGACCACTCCCCTA
TTGGTGACGATACTTTCCATTACTAATCCATAACATGGCTCTTTGCCACAACTATCTCTATTGGCTATAT
GCCAATACTCTGTCCTTCAGAGACTGACACGGACTCTGTATTTTTACAGGATGGGGTCCCATTTATTATT
TACAAATTCACATATACAACAACGCCGTCCCCCGTGCCCGCAGTTTTTATTAAACATAGCGTGGGATCTC
CACGCGAATCTCGGGTACGTGTTCCGGACATGGGCTCTTCTCCGGTAGCGGCGGAGCTTCCACATCCGAG
CCCTGGTCCCATGCCTCCAGCGGCTCATGGTCGCTCGGCAGCTCCTTGCTCCTAACAGTGGAGGCCAGAC
TTAGGCACAGCACAATGCCCACCACCACCAGTGTGCCGCACAAGGCCGTGGCGGTAGGGTATGTGTCTGA
AAATGAGCTCGGAGATTGGGCTCGCACCGCTGACGCAGATGGAAGACTTAAGGCAGCGGCAGAAGAAGAT
GCAGGCAGCTGAGTTGTTGTATTCTGATAAGAGTCAGAGGTAACTCCCGTTGCGGTGCTGTTAACGGTGG
AGGGCAGTGTAGTCTGAGCAGTACTCGTTGCTGCCGCGCGCGCCACCAGACATAATAGCTGACAGACTAA
CAGACTGTTCCTTTCCATGGGTCTTTTCTGCAGAAGCTTGAATTCTCGAGGATCCGCGGCCGCGCCACCA
TGTCTGTCCTCGGCCCAGTTCTTCTCCAGGTGTTCTGGGCCGGGTGTGTCGTCACCCTGCGGTCCCCTCT
GCCAGCTGCTTTCACTGCCAATGGCACACATCTACAACACTTGGCAAGGGACCCCACCACAGGTACCCTC
TATGTAGGGGCCACCAACTTCCTGTTCCAGTTGAGCCCTGGGCTGCAGCTGGAAGCCGTGGTGTCCACGG
GCCCTGTGAATGACAGCCGGGATTGCCTGCCACCTGTGATACCTGATGAATGTCCCCAAGCCCAGCCTAC
TAACAACCCTAACCAGCTGCTCCTGGTGAGCCCAGAGGCTCTGGTGGTGTGTGGGAGCATACACCAGGGC
ATCTGTGAGCTACGGAGCCTGGGACAGATCAGGCAGCTGCTGCTACGGCCAGAGCGACCTGGGGACACCC
AGTATGTGGCTGCAAATGACCCTGCAGTCAGTACAGTGGGGCTGGTGGCCCAGGGATTGGTAGGGGAGCC
CCTCCTGTTTGTGGGGCGGGGATACACCAGCAGGGGTGTAGGTGGTGGGATTCCTCCCATTACAACCCGA
GCCCTGCGACCACCGGACCCCCAAGCTGCCTTCTCTTATGAAGAAACAGCCAAGTTAGCAGTGGGCCGCC
TGTCCGAGTACAGCCACCACTTCGTGAGTGCCTTTGTACGCGGGGCCAGTGCATACTTCCTGTTCTTGCG
GCGAGACCTGAAGGCCCCTTCTAGAGCTTTCCGTGCCTATGTGTCTCGAGTGTGCCTTCAGGACCAGCAC
TACTACTCTTATGTGGAATTGCCCCTGGCCTGCCAGGGTGGTCGTTACGGTCTTATCCAGGCTGCAGCTG
TAGCCACGTCCAAGGAGGTGGCCCGTGGGGACGTACTCTTTGCAGCTTTCTCCTCAGTGGCTCCTCCCAC
TGTGGATTGGCCCCTGTCAGCATCTACTGGGGCATCTGGAACCTCTGTGCTCTGTGCCTTCCCCCTGGAT
GAGGTAGACCAGCTTGCTAATTACACTCGAGATGCCTGTTATACTCGGGAAGGCCGTGCTGAGAACGGGA
CCAAGGTTGCTGACATTGCATACGATGTCCTTTCCGACTGTGCGCAGCTACCAGTGGACACCCCGGATGC
TTTTCCATGTGGCTCTGACCACACACCCAGTCCCATGGTCAGCTGTGTCCCTTTGGAAGCCACGCCAATT
CTGGAGCTACCAGGGGTTCAGCTAACAGCTGTGGCTGTCACCATGGAGGATGGACACACTATTGCTTTCC
TGGGTGACAGTCAAGGACAGTTGCATAGGGTCTACTTAGGCCCTGGAAGAAGTGCTGCCCCATATTCTAA
ACAGAGCATCCAGCCGGGGTCTCCTGTGAACAGAGATCTTACCTTTGATGGTACCTTTGAGCATCTCTAT
GTAGCAACTCAGACTACTCTTGTGAAGGTTCCTGTGGCTCCTTGTGCTCAGCATCTGGACTGTGACTCTT
GCCTTGCTCACAGGGACCCTTATTGCGGATGGTGTGTGCTCCTGGGCAGGTGTAGTCGCCGGTCGGAGTG
CTCAAGGGACCAGGGCCCAGAGCAGTGGCTGTGGAGCTTCCAGCCGGAACTGGGCTGTCTTCGAGTGGTG
GCCGTGAGCCCTGCCAATATCAGTCGGGAAGAGAGGAGGGAGGTTTTCTTGTCAGTGCCAGGCCTGCCAT
CTCTCTGGCCAGGGGAGTCATATTTCTGCTACTTTGGAGACCAACAGAGTCCTGCTCTACTGACCAGTTC
TGGTGTGATGTGTCCCTCCCCAGACCCCAGTGAGGCTCCAGTGCTGCAGAGAGGAGCCGACCATATCTCT
GTGAACGTGGAGCTCAGGTTTGGTGCCGTGGTGATCGCCAGCACCTCCCTCTCCTTCTATGACTGCGTGG
CAGTTACTGCGTCTTCCCCATCTGCACCGTGCCGGGCCTGTGTGAGCAGCCGCTGGGGCTGTAACTGGTG
TGTGTGGCAGCAGCTGTGCACACACAAGGCCTCGTGTGACGCTGGGCCTATGGTGGCAAGCCAACAGAGC
CCACTCCTTCCCCTAATCCCTCCTGCAAGGGATGAACTCACCCCTTTCCCACCCACAGTCCCCCAAACCA
CGGTCACTCCTACCCCCAACAGCTTCCCAATAGAGCCTAGGGCTCCCTCCACAGCCTCAGATGTCCTACC
TGGGGCCAAGCCTTCCCGGCTCAGCCTCTGGGGCCCATGGGCAGGTCCTGGCCCCATACTTTCCCCTACT
TCCACAGAGTCACCTCTTCATGAGAAGCCCCTTCCTCCTGACCCCCCTACCATACCTGGAACCACTGTCC
CTGCCCCCACTGGCTTGGGACCATCGACCACACCTGAGGACCTCTTGGCCTCCTACCCATTCCCCTCAGA
TGCAGCTGCAGTGTCCCCTGCAGAGCCTGGCCCTGAGGCTCTGCCTTCCATGGTGGCTCTGGACCAGCCC
CCTGGCACTGTTCCAGACACTACTTTCCCAGGGGCCCCTGGCTCCATGAAGCCCGTTCTGGATTGGCTCA
CCAAAGGAGGCGGCGAGCTGCCCGAGGCGGATGAGTGGATGGGGGGTGACACGCCCGCCTTCTCCACTTC
CACACTCCTCTCAGGTGATGGAGACTCAGCAGAGCACGAGGGCCCTCCTGCCCCCCTCATCCTCCTGTCC
AGCCTCGACTACCAGTACGACACCCCCGGGCTCTGGGAGCTGGGAGAGGTGAATCAGAGGGTGAGCTCCT
GCCCCTGTGTGGAGACCGTCCAGGGCTCCTTGCTGATACCGGTCCATGTGGAACGCGAAGTCCAGCTTCG
AGGCAGGAACCTGTGGCTTTTCCAGGATGGCCCGAGGAGCAGCGAGTGTGTGCTGGAGCTAGGGAGTCGG
GAGGTGGCTGTGGAGGCTCAGGTGGAGTGTGCGCCGCCTCCAGATGTCTGGTGCCACATCAAGTGCCAGC
AGCATCAGTTCAGCTATGAAGCTTTGAAGCCAGAACTGCAGGTGGGGCTGTTCCTGCGTTGGGCAGGCGG
TCTGCGCGTGGACAGTGCCGATGGGCTGCATGTGGTGTTGTATGACTGCTCTGTGGGACATGGGGACTGC
AGCCGCTGCCAAACTGCCATGCCTCAGTACGACTGTGTGTGGTGTGAGGGGGAGCGTCCGCGTTGTGTGG
CCCGGGAAGCCTGTAATGAAGCCGAGACTGTGGCCACTCAGTGCCCCGCACCTCTCATTCACTCGGTGGA
TCCACTGACTGGACCTATAGATGGAGGCACCCGTGTCACTATCAGGGGCTCCAACCTGGGCCAACATGTG
CAGGATGTCCTGGACATGGTCAGAGTGGCCGGAGTTCCCTGCGCTGTGGATGCTGGGGAGTATGATGTCT
CTAGTAGTCTTGTGTGCATCACTGGAGCCAGCGGGGAGGAGGTGACTGGCACTGTGGCAGTGGAGGTGCC
TGGAAGAGGACACGGTGTCTCAGAGTTCAGCTTTGCCTATCAGGATCCAAAAGTACACTCCATCTTCCCA
GCCCGTGGCCCTAGAGCTGGAGGTACCCGCCTTACCCTGCATGGTTCTAAGCTCCTGACTGGACGGCTAG
AGGACATCCGTGTGGTGGTTGGAGACCAGCCTTGCCACCTGCTCCTGGAGCAGCAGTCTGAGCAGCTACA
CTGTGAGACCGGCCCATACCCTGTGCCTGCTGAACTTCCAGTGACTGTCTTGTTTGGGGCCACTGAGCGG
AGGCTTCAGCACGGCCAATTCAAGTATACATCAGACCCCAATGTCACCTCAGTGGGCCCCTCCAAGAGCT
TCTTCAGCGGAGGACGTGAGATATGGGTCCGCGGCCAGGATCTTGATGTGGTACAGAGGCCAAGAATCCG
AGTGACCGTGGTCCCAAGACAGCATGGCCAGGGGCTTGCAGGCGCGCCTGACAAAACTCACACATGCCCA
CCGTGCCCAGCACCTGAACTCCTGGGGGGACCGTCAGTCTTCCTCTTCCCCCCAAAACCCAAGGACACCC
TCATGATCTCCCGGACCCCTGAGGTCACATGCGTGGTGGTGGACGTGAGCCACGAAGACCCTGAGGTCAA
GTTCAACTGGTACGTGGACGGCGTGGAGGTGCATAATGCCAAGACAAAGCCGCGGGAGGAGCAGTACAAC
AGCACGTACCGTGTGGTCAGCGTCCTCACCGTCCTGCACCAGGACTGGCTGAATGGCAAGGAGTACAAGT
GCAAGGTCTCCAACAAAGCCCTCCCAGCCCCCATCGAGAAAACCATCTCCAAAGCCAAAGGGCAGCCCCG
AGAACCACAGGTGTATACCCTGCCCCCATCCCGGGATGAGCTGACCAAGAACCAGGTCAGCCTGACCTGC
CTGGTCAAAGGCTTCTATCCCAGCGACATCGCCGTGGAGTGGGAGAGCAATGGGCAGCCGGAGAACAACT
ACAAGACCACGCCTCCCGTGCTGGACTCCGACGGCTCCTTCTTCCTCTACAGCAAGCTCACCGTGGACAA
GAGCAGGTGGCAGCAGGGGAACGTCTTCTCATGCTCCGTGATGCATGAGGCTCTGCACAACCACTACACG
CAGAAGAGCCTCTCCCTGTCTCCGGGTAAAGGCGGCCATCATCACCATCACCATTAATCTAGAGATCTTA
TTAAAGCAGAACTTGTTTATTGCAGCTTATAATGGTTACAAATAAAGCAATAGCATCACAAATTTCACAA
ATAAAGCATTTTTTTCACTGCATTCTAGTTGTGGTTTGTCCAAACTCATCAATGTATCTTATCATGTCTG
GTCGACTCTAGCTAGACTCTTCCGCTTCCTCGCTCACTGACTCGCTGCGCTCGGTCGTTCGGCTGCGGCG
AGCGGTATCAGCTCACTCAAAGGCGGTAATACGGTTATCCACAGAATCAGGGGATAACGCAGGAAAGAAC
ATGTGAGCAAAAGGCCAGCAAAAGGCCAGGAACCGTAAAAAGGCCGCGTTGCTGGCGTTTTTCCATAGGC
TCCGCCCCCCTGACGAGCATCACAAAAATCGACGCTCAAGTCAGAGGTGGCGAAACCCGACAGGACTATA
AAGATACCAGGCGTTTCCCCCTGGAAGCTCCCTCGTGCGCTCTCCTGTTCCGACCCTGCCGCTTACCGGA
TACCTGTCCGCCTTTCTCCCTTCGGGAAGCGTGGCGCTTTCTCATAGCTCACGCTGTAGGTATCTCAGTT
CGGTGTAGGTCGTTCGCTCCAAGCTGGGCTGTGTGCACGAACCCCCCGTTCAGCCCGACCGCTGCGCCTT
ATCCGGTAACTATCGTCTTGAGTCCAACCCGGTAAGACACGACTTATCGCCACTGGCAGCAGCCACTGGT
AACAGGATTAGCAGAGCGAGGTATGTAGGCGGTGCTACAGAGTTCTTGAAGTGGTGGCCTAACTACGGCT
ACACTAGAAGAACAGTATTTGGTATCTGCGCTCTGCTGAAGCCAGTTACCTTCGGAAAAAGAGTTGGTAG
CTCTTGATCCGGCAAACAAACCACCGCTGGTAGCGGTGGTTTTTTTGTTTGCAAGCAGCAGATTACGCGC
AGAAAAAAAGGATCTCAAGAAGATCCTTTGATCTTTTCTACGGGGTCTGACGCTCAGTGGAACGAAAACT
CACGTTAAGGGATTTTGGTCATGAGATTATCAAAAAGGATCTTCACCTAGATCCTTTTAAATTAAAAATG
AAGTTTTAAATCAATCTAAAGTATATATGAGTAAACTTGGTCTGACAGTTACCAATGCTTAATCAGTGAG
GCACCTATCTCAGCGATCTGTCTATTTCGTTCATCCATAGTTGCCTGACTCCCCGTCGTGTAGATAACTA
CGATACGGGAGGGCTTACCATCTGGCCCCAGTGCTGCAATGATACCGCGAGACCCACGCTCACCGGCTCC
AGATTTATCAGCAATAAACCAGCCAGCCGGAAGGGCCGAGCGCAGAAGTGGTCCTGCAACTTTATCCGCC
TCCATCCAGTCTATTAATTGTTGCCGGGAAGCTAGAGTAAGTAGTTCGCCAGTTAATAGTTTGCGCAACG
TTGTTGCCATTGCTACAGGCATCGTGGTGTCACGCTCGTCGTTTGGTATGGCTTCATTCAGCTCCGGTTC
CCAACGATCAAGGCGAGTTACATGATCCCCCATGTTGTGCAAAAAAGCGGTTAGCTCCTTCGGTCCTCCG
ATCGTTGTCAGAAGTAAGTTGGCCGCAGTGTTATCACTCATGGTTATGGCAGCACTGCATAATTCTCTTA
CTGTCATGCCATCCGTAAGATGCTTTTCTGTGACTGGTGAGTACTCAACCAAGTCATTCTGAGAATAGTG
TATGCGGCGACCGAGTTGCTCTTGCCCGGCGTCAATACGGGATAATACCGCGCCACATAGCAGAACTTTA
AAAGTGCTCATCATTGGAAAACGTTCTTCGGGGCGAAAACTCTCAAGGATCTTACCGCTGTTGAGATCCA
GTTCGATGTAACCCACTCGTGCACCCAACTGATCTTCAGCATCTTTTACTTTCACCAGCGTTTCTGGGTG
AGCAAAAACAGGAAGGCAAAATGCCGCAAAAAAGGGAATAAGGGCGACACGGAAATGTTGAATACTCATA
CTCTTCCTTTTTCAATATTATTGAAGCATTTATCAGGGTTATTGTCTCATGAGCGGATACATATTTGAAT
GTATTTAGAAAAATAAACAAATAGGGGTTCCGCGCACATTTCCCCGAAAAGTGCCACCTGACGTCTAAGA
AACCATTATTATCATGACATTAACCTATAAAAATAGGCGTATCACGAGGCCCTTTCGTCTCGCGCGTTTC
GGTGATGACGGTGAAAACCTCTGACACATGCAGCTCCCGGAGGAATGTGTGTCAGTTAGGGTGTGGAAAG
TCCCCAGGCTCCCCAGGCAGGCAGAAGTATGCAAAGCATGCATCTCAATTAGTCAGCAACCAGGTGTGGA
AAGTCCCCAGGCTCCCCAGCAGGCAGAAGTATGCAAAGCATGCATCTCAATTAGTCAGCAACCATAGTCC
CGCCCCTAACTCCGCCCATCCCGCCCCTAACTCCGCCCAGTTCCGCCCATTCTCCGCCCCATGGCTGACT
AATTTTTTTTATTTATGCAGAGGCCGAGGCCGCCTCTGCCTCTGAGCTATTCCAGAAGTAGTGAGGAGGC
TTTTTTGGAGGCCTAGGCTTTTGCAAAAAGCTCCCGGGAGCTTGTATATCCATTTTCGTCCCGGAGACGG
TCACAGCTTGTCTGTAAGCGGATGCCGGGAGCAGACAAGCCCGTCAGGGCGCGTCAGCGGGTGTTGGCGG
GTGTCGGGGCTGGCTTAACTATGCGGCATCAGAGCAGATTGTACTGAGAGTGCACCATATGCGGTGTGAA
ATACCGCACAGATGCGTAAGGAGAAAATACCGCATCAGGAAATTGTAAGCGTTAATATTTTGTTAAAATT
CGCGTTAAATTTTTGTTAAATCAGCTCATTTTTTAACCAATAGGCCGAAATCGGCAAAATCCCTTATAAA
TCAAAAGAATAGACCGAGATAGGGT
[37 nt withheld, positions 9126-9162]
AAAGAACGTGGACTCCAACGTCAAAGG
[49 nt withheld, positions 9190-9238]
T
[91 nt withheld, positions 9240-9330]
G
[124 nt withheld, positions 9332-9455]
CCATTCGCCATTCAGGCTGCGCAACTGTTGGGAAGGGCGATCGGTGCGGGCCTCTTCGCTATTACGCCAG
CTGGCGAAAGGGGGATGTGCTGCAAGGCGATTAAGTTGGGTAACGCCAGGGTTTTCCCAGTCACGACGTT
GTAAAACGACGGCCAGTGAATT
