>Addgene plasmid #72127 | Plxnb1(S)-Fc-His | addgene partial sequence | sequence record 139902 | SV40pA-R 5'-GAAATTTGTGATGCTATTGC-3'
ATAAGATCTCTAGATTAATGGTGATGGTGATGATGGCCGCCTTTACCCGGAGACAGGGAGAGGCTCTTCT
GCGTGTAGTGGTTGTGCAGAGCCTCATGCATCACGGAGCATGAGAAGACGTTCCCCTGCTGCCACCTGCT
CTTGTCCACGGTGAGCTTGCTGTAGAGGAAGAAGGAGCCGTCGGAGTCCAGCACGGGAGGCGTGGTCTTG
TAGTTGTTCTCCGGCTGCCCATTGCTCTCCCACTCCACGGCGATGTCGCTGGGATAGAAGCCTTTGACCA
GGCAGGTCAGGCTGACCTGGTTCTTGGTCAGCTCATCCCGGGATGGGGGCAGGGTATACACCTGTGGTTC
TCGGGGCTGCCCTTTGGCTTTGGAGATGGTTTTCTCGATGGGGGCTGGGAGGGCTTTGTTGGAGACCTTG
CACTTGTACTCCTTGCCATTCAGCCAGTCCTGGTGCAGGACGGTGAGGACGCTGACCACACGGTACGTGC
TGTTGTACTGCTCCTCCCGCGGCTTTGTCTTGGCATTATGCACCTCCACGCCGTCCACGTACCAGTTGAA
CTTGACCTCAGGGTCTTCGTGGCTCACGTCCACCACCACGCATGTGACCTCAGGGGTCCGGGAGATCATG
AGGGTGTCCTTGGGTTTTGGGGGGAAGAGGAAGACTGACGGTCCCCCCAGGAGTTCAGGTGCTGGGCACG
GTGGGCATGTGTGAGTTTTGTCAGGCGCGCCTGCAAGCCCCTGGCCATGCTGTCTTGGGACCACGGTCAC
TCGGATTCTTGGCCTCTGTACCACATCAAGATCCTGGCCGCGGACCCATATCTCACGTCCTCCGCTGAAG
A
