>Addgene plasmid #72127 | Plxnb1(S)-Fc-His | addgene partial sequence | sequence record 139903 | pMRB101-F 5'-aagatgcaggcagctgagtt-3'
ACGGTGGAGGGCAGTGTAGTCTGAGCAGTACTCGTTGCTGCCGCGCGCGCCACCAGACATAATAGCTGAC
AGACTAACAGACTGTTCCTTTCCATGGGTCTTTTCTGCAGAAGCTTGAATTCTCGAGGATCCGCGGCCGC
GCCACCATGTCTGTCCTCGGCCCAGTTCTTCTCCAGGTGTTCTGGGCCGGGTGTGTCGTCACCCTGCGGT
CCCCTCTGCCAGCTGCTTTCACTGCCAATGGCACACATCTACAACACTTGGCAAGGGACCCCACCACAGG
TACCCTCTATGTAGGGGCCACCAACTTCCTGTTCCAGTTGAGCCCTGGGCTGCAGCTGGAAGCCGTGGTG
TCCACGGGCCCTGTGAATGACAGCCGGGATTGCCTGCCACCTGTGATACCTGATGAATGTCCCCAAGCCC
AGCCTACTAACAACCCTAACCAGCTGCTCCTGGTGAGCCCAGAGGCTCTGGTGGTGTGTGGGAGCATACA
CCAGGGCATCTGTGAGCTACGGAGCCTGGGACAGATCAGGCAGCTGCTGCTACGGCCAGAGCGACCTGGG
GACACCCAGTATGTGGCTGCAAATGACCCTGCAGTCAGTACAGTGGGGCTGGTGGCCCAGGGATTGGTAG
GGGAGCCCCTCCTGTTTGTGGGGCGGGGATACACCAGCAGGGGTGTAGGTGGTGGGATTCCTCCCATTAC
AACCCGAGCCCTGCGACCACCGGACCCCCAAGCTGCCTTCTCTTATGAAGAAACAGCCAAGTTAGCAGTG
GGCCGCCTGTCCGAGTACAGCCACCACTTCGTGAGTGCCTTTGTACGCGGG
